Addgene plasmid #32713: Human V5-IRF3-pcDNA3
Depositing lab: Saumen Sarkar. Depositing organization: University of Pittsburgh (University, School of Medicine, and Cancer Institute). Publication: High-throughput screening for TLR3-IFN regulatory factor 3 signaling pathway modulators identifies several antipsychotic drugs as TLR inhibitors. Zhu J, Smith K, Hsieh PN, Mburu YK, Chattopadhyay S, Sen GC, Sarkar SN. J Immunol. 2010 May 15;184(10):5768-76. Epub 2010 Apr 9. 10.4049/jimmunol.0903559 PubMed 20382888.
Backbone
  Vector backbone: pcDNA3
  Backbone manufacturer: Invitrogen
  Backbone size w/o insert (bp): 5400
  Vector type: Mammalian Expression
Growth in bacteria
  Bacterial resistance: Ampicillin, 100 μg/mL
  Growth temperature: 37°C
  Growth strain: DH5alpha
  Copy number: High Copy
Gene/Insert
  Gene/Insert name: IRF3
  Species: H. sapiens (human)
  Entrez Gene: IRF3 (a.k.a. IIAE7)
  Promoter: CMV
  Tag / fusion protein: V5 (N terminal on insert)
  Cloning method: Restriction Enzyme; 5′ cloning site EcoRI (not destroyed); 3′ cloning site XbaI (not destroyed)
  Sequencing primers: 5′ T7; 3′ SP6
Terms and licenses: Academic/Nonprofit Terms; Industry Terms: Not Available to Industry
How to cite: Human V5-IRF3-pcDNA3 was a gift from Saumen Sarkar (Addgene plasmid # 32713 ; http://n2t.net/addgene:32713 ; RRID:Addgene_32713)
