[The description below was written by a language model from this plasmid's Addgene catalogue record and pLannotate feature annotations shown in this document.]
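Description:
Human V5-IRF3-pcDNA3 is a mammalian expression plasmid built on the Invitrogen pcDNA3 backbone and carrying the human IRF3 coding sequence with an N-terminal V5 epitope tag. The insert was placed between the EcoRI and XbaI sites of the polylinker, both of which remain intact. Transcription is driven by the human cytomegalovirus immediate-early enhancer and promoter and terminated by the bovine growth hormone polyadenylation signal. T7 and SP6 phage promoters flank the insert, serving as sequencing primer sites and potentially as start points for in vitro transcription. In E. coli the plasmid replicates at high copy from a ColE1/pUC-type origin and is selected with ampicillin through the β-lactamase gene. An f1 origin is also present, which allows single-stranded DNA production. A separate cassette, consisting of the SV40 early promoter, the neomycin phosphotransferase gene and the SV40 poly(A) signal, permits G418 selection of stably transfected mammalian cells.

IRF3 is a key transcription factor of the innate antiviral response that binds interferon-stimulated response elements to activate type I interferon genes and interferon-stimulated genes. The V5 tag allows the exogenous protein to be detected or immunoprecipitated independently of the endogenous protein. The associated publication concerns screening for modulators of the TLR3–IRF3 signalling pathway, which fits use of the plasmid for expressing tagged IRF3 in cultured cells. Two sequence records are annotated, a full NGS assembly of 6,856 nt and a 6,737 nt version. They show the same features in the same order and differ mainly in the length of the region between the end of IRF3 and the SP6 promoter. The short HIV-1 LTR, ble, lacI and bom fragment annotations appear to be minor backbone sequence matches rather than functional elements.
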