Features (pLannotate 1.2.2; 22 found; start..end, strand, type, name):
     24..65      +  CDS            V5 tag: epitope tag from simian virus 5
     66..1343    +  CDS            IRF3: IRF3_HUMAN - Experimental evidence at protein level: Swiss-Prot protein existence level 1. Key transcriptional regulator of type I interferon (IFN)- dependent immune responses which plays a critical role in the innate immune response against DNA and RNA viruses (PubMed:22394562, PubMed:25636800, PubMed:27302953). Regulates the transcription of type I IFN genes (IFN-alpha and IFN-beta) and IFN-stimulated genes (ISG) by binding to an interferon-stimulated response element (ISRE) in their promoters (PubMed:11846977, PubMed:16846591, PubMed:16979567, PubMed:20049431, PubMed:32972995). Acts as a mo
   1482..1500    -  promoter       SP6 promoter: promoter for bacteriophage SP6 RNA polymerase
   1526..1750    +  polyA_signal   bGH poly(A) signal: bovine growth hormone polyadenylation signal
   1754..1775    +  promoter       SV40 promoter (fragment): SV40 enhancer and early promoter
   1796..2224    +  rep_origin     f1 ori (sequence partly withheld): f1 bacteriophage origin of replication; arrow indicates direction of (+) strand synthesis
   2238..2567    +  promoter       SV40 promoter: SV40 enhancer and early promoter
   2634..3425    +  CDS            neo: KKA2_KLEPN - Also known as kan, nptII. Experimental evidence at protein level: Swiss-Prot protein existence level 1. Resistance to kanamycin, neomycin, paromomycin, ribostamycin, butirosin and gentamicin B. From Klebsiella pneumoniae.
   3449..3607    +  CDS            ble (fragment): BLE_KLEPN - Experimental evidence at protein level: Swiss-Prot protein existence level 1. Binding protein with a strong affinity to the bleomycin family of antibiotics. Binds to CL990; an antimitotic-antibiotic compound. From Klebsiella pneumoniae.
   3602..3723    +  polyA_signal   SV40 poly(A) signal: SV40 polyadenylation signal
   3796..3812    -  protein_bind   lac operator: The lac repressor binds to the lac operator to inhibit transcription in E. coli. This inhibition can be relieved by adding lactose or isopropyl-β-D-thiogalactopyranoside (IPTG). lac repressor encoded by lacI
   3820..3850    -  promoter       lac promoter: promoter for the E. coli lac operon
   3865..3886    -  protein_bind   CAP binding site: CAP binding activates transcription in the presence of cAMP. E. coli catabolite activator protein
   3899..3991    -  CDS            lacI (fragment): lac repressor; lacI; The lac repressor binds to the lac operator to inhibit transcription in E. coli. This inhibition can be relieved by adding lactose or isopropyl-β-D-thiogalactopyranoside (IPTG).
   4174..4762    -  rep_origin     ori: high-copy-number ColE1/pMB1/pBR322/pUC origin of replication
   4933..5793    -  CDS            AmpR: β-lactamase; bla; confers resistance to ampicillin, carbenicillin, and related antibiotics
   5794..5898    -  promoter       AmpR promoter: bla
   5957..6009    -  misc_feature   bom (fragment): basis of mobility region from pBR322
   6164..6543    +  enhancer       CMV enhancer: human cytomegalovirus immediate early enhancer
   6544..6747    +  promoter       CMV promoter: human cytomegalovirus (CMV) immediate early promoter
   6743..6776    +  LTR            5' LTR (truncated) (fragment): truncated 5' long terminal repeat (LTR) from HIV-1
   6792..6810    +  promoter       T7 promoter: promoter for bacteriophage T7 RNA polymerase
>Addgene plasmid #32713 | Human V5-IRF3-pcDNA3 | addgene full sequence | sequence record 364669 | Addgene NGS Result
CAGTGTGCTGGAATTCCACCATGGGTAAGCCTATCCCTAACCCTCTCCTCGGTCTCGATTCTACGGGAAC
CCCAAAGCCACGGATCCTGCCCTGGCTGGTGTCGCAGCTGGACCTGGGGCAACTGGAGGGCGTGGCCTGG
GTGAACAAGAGCCGCACGCGCTTCCGCATCCCTTGGAAGCACGGCCTACGGCAGGATGCACAGCAGGAGG
ATTTCGGAATCTTCCAGGCCTGGGCCGAGGCCACTGGTGCATATGTTCCCGGGAGGGATAAGCCAGACCT
GCCAACCTGGAAGAGGAATTTCCGCTCTGCCCTCAACCGCAAAGAAGGGTTGCGTTTAGCAGAGGACCGG
AGCAAGGACCCTCACGACCCACATAAAATCTACGAGTTTGTGAACTCAGGAGTTGGGGACTTTTCCCAGC
CAGACACCTCTCCGGACACCAATGGTGGAGGCAGTACTTCTGATACCCAGGAAGACATTCTGGATGAGTT
ACTGGGTAACATGGTGTTGGCCCCACTCCCAGATCCGGGACCCCCAAGCCTGGCTGTAGCCCCTGAGCCC
TGCCCTCAGCCCCTGCGGAGCCCCAGCTTGGACAATCCCACTCCCTTCCCAAACCTGGGGCCCTCTGAGA
ACCCACTGAAGCGGCTGTTGGTGCCGGGGGAAGAGTGGGAGTTCGAGGTGACAGCCTTCTACCGGGGCCG
CCAAGTCTTCCAGCAGACCATCTCCTGCCCGGAGGGCCTGCGGCTGGTGGGGTCCGAAGTGGGAGACAGG
ACGCTGCCTGGATGGCCAGTCACACTGCCAGACCCTGGCATGTCCCTGACAGACAGGGGAGTGATGAGCT
ACGTGAGGCATGTGCTGAGCTGCCTGGGTGGGGGACTGGCTCTCTGGCGGGCCGGGCAGTGGCTCTGGGC
CCAGCGGCTGGGGCACTGCCACACATACTGGGCAGTGAGCGAGGAGCTGCTCCCCAACAGCGGGCATGGG
CCTGATGGCGAGGTCCCCAAGGACAAGGAAGGAGGCGTGTTTGACCTGGGGCCCTTCATTGTAGATCTGA
TTACCTTCACGGAAGGAAGCGGACGCTCACCACGCTATGCCCTCTGGTTCTGTGTGGGGGAGTCATGGCC
CCAGGACCAGCCGTGGACCAAGAGGCTCGTGATGGTCAAGGTTGTGCCCACGTGCCTCAGGGCCTTGGTA
GAAATGGCCCGGGTAGGGGGTGCCTCCTCCCTGGAGAATACTGTGGACCTGCACATTTCCAACAGCCACC
CACTCTCCCTCACCTCCGACCAGTACAAGGCCTACCTGCAGGACTTGGTGGAGGGCATGGATTTCCAGGG
CCCTGGGGAGAGCTGAGCCCTCGCTCCTCATGGTGTGCCTCCAACCCCCCTGTTCCCCACCACCTCAACC
AATAAACTGGTTCCTGCTATGAAAAAAAAAAAAAAAAANAAACTCGAGCGGCCGCTCGAGCATGCATCTA
GAGGGCCCTATTCTATAGTGTCACCTAAATGCTAGAGCTCGCTGATCAGCCTCGACTGTGCCTTCTAGTT
GCCAGCCATCTGTTGTTTGCCCCTCCCCCGTGCCTTCCTTGACCCTGGAAGGTGCCACTCCCACTGTCCT
TTCCTAATAAAATGAGGAAATTGCATCGCATTGTCTGAGTAGGTGTCATTCTATTCTGGGGGGTGGGGTG
GGGCAGGACAGCAAGGGGGAGGATTGGGAAGACAATAGCAGGCATGCTGGGGATGCGGTGGGCTCTATGG
CTTCTGAGGCGGAAAGAACCAGCTGGGGCTCTAGGGGGTATCCCC
[124 nt withheld, positions 1796-1919]
C
[91 nt withheld, positions 1921-2011]
A
[49 nt withheld, positions 2013-2061]
CCTTTGACGTTGGAGTCCACGTTCTTT
[37 nt withheld, positions 2089-2125]
ACCCTATCTCGGTCTATTCTTTTGATTTATAAGGGATTTTGCCGATTTCGGCCTATTGGTTAAAAAATGA
GCTGATTTAACAAAAATTTAACGCGAATTAATTCTGTGGAATGTGTGTCAGTTAGGGTGTGGAAAGTCCC
CAGGCTCCCCAGCAGGCAGAAGTATGCAAAGCATGCATCTCAATTAGTCAGCAACCAGGTGTGGAAAGTC
CCCAGGCTCCCCAGCAGGCAGAAGTATGCAAAGCATGCATCTCAATTAGTCAGCAACCATAGTCCCGCCC
CTAACTCCGCCCATCCCGCCCCTAACTCCGCCCAGTTCCGCCCATTCTCCGCCCCATGGCTGACTAATTT
TTTTTATTTATGCAGAGGCCGAGGCCGCCTCTGCCTCTGAGCTATTCCAGAAGTAGTGAGGAGGCTTTTT
TGGAGGCCTAGGCTTTTGCAAAAAGCTCCCGGGAGCTTGTATATCCATTTTCGGATCTGATCAAGAGACA
GGATGAGGATCGTTTCGCATGATTGAACAAGATGGATTGCACGCAGGTTCTCCGGCCGCTTGGGTGGAGA
GGCTATTCGGCTATGACTGGGCACAACAGACAATCGGCTGCTCTGATGCCGCCGTGTTCCGGCTGTCAGC
GCAGGGGCGCCCGGTTCTTTTTGTCAAGACCGACCTGTCCGGTGCCCTGAATGAACTGCAGGACGAGGCA
GCGCGGCTATCGTGGCTGGCCACGACGGGCGTTCCTTGCGCAGCTGTGCTCGACGTTGTCACTGAAGCGG
GAAGGGACTGGCTGCTATTGGGCGAAGTGCCGGGGCAGGATCTCCTGTCATCTCACCTTGCTCCTGCCGA
GAAAGTATCCATCATGGCTGATGCAATGCGGCGGCTGCATACGCTTGATCCGGCTACCTGCCCATTCGAC
CACCAAGCGAAACATCGCATCGAGCGAGCACGTACTCGGATGGAAGCCGGTCTTGTCGATCAGGATGATC
TGGACGAAGAGCATCAGGGGCTCGCGCCAGCCGAACTGTTCGCCAGGCTCAAGGCGCGCATGCCCGACGG
CGAGGATCTCGTCGTGACCCATGGCGATGCCTGCTTGCCGAATATCATGGTGGAAAATGGCCGCTTTTCT
GGATTCATCGACTGTGGCCGGCTGGGTGTGGCGGACCGCTATCAGGACATAGCGTTGGCTACCCGTGATA
TTGCTGAAGAGCTTGGCGGCGAATGGGCTGACCGCTTCCTCGTGCTTTACGGTATCGCCGCTCCCGATTC
GCAGCGCATCGCCTTCTATCGCCTTCTTGACGAGTTCTTCTGAGCGGGACTCTGGGGTTCGAAATGACCG
ACCAAGCGACGCCCAACCTGCCATCACGAGATTTCGATTCCACCGCCGCCTTCTATGAAAGGTTGGGCTT
CGGAATCGTTTTCCGGGACGCCGGCTGGATGATCCTCCAGCGCGGGGATCTCATGCTGGAGTTCTTCGCC
CACCCCAACTTGTTTATTGCAGCTTATAATGGTTACAAATAAAGCAATAGCATCACAAATTTCACAAATA
AAGCATTTTTTTCACTGCATTCTAGTTGTGGTTTGTCCAAACTCATCAATGTATCTTATCATGTCTGTAT
ACCGTCGACCTCTAGCTAGAGCTTGGCGTAATCATGGTCATAGCTGTTTCCTGTGTGAAATTGTTATCCG
CTCACAATTCCACACAACATACGAGCCGGAAGCATAAAGTGTAAAGCCTGGGGTGCCTAATGAGTGAGCT
AACTCACATTAATTGCGTTGCGCTCACTGCCCGCTTTCCAGTCGGGAAACCTGTCGTGCCAGCTGCATTA
ATGAATCGGCCAACGCGCGGGGAGAGGCGGTTTGCGTATTGGGCGCTCTTCCGCTTCCTCGCTCACTGAC
TCGCTGCGCTCGGTCGTTCGGCTGCGGCGAGCGGTATCAGCTCACTCAAAGGCGGTAATACGGTTATCCA
CAGAATCAGGGGATAACGCAGGAAAGAACATGTGAGCAAAAGGCCAGCAAAAGGCCAGGAACCGTAAAAA
GGCCGCGTTGCTGGCGTTTTTCCATAGGCTCCGCCCCCCTGACGAGCATCACAAAAATCGACGCTCAAGT
CAGAGGTGGCGAAACCCGACAGGACTATAAAGATACCAGGCGTTTCCCCCTGGAAGCTCCCTCGTGCGCT
CTCCTGTTCCGACCCTGCCGCTTACCGGATACCTGTCCGCCTTTCTCCCTTCGGGAAGCGTGGCGCTTTC
TCATAGCTCACGCTGTAGGTATCTCAGTTCGGTGTAGGTCGTTCGCTCCAAGCTGGGCTGTGTGCACGAA
CCCCCCGTTCAGCCCGACCGCTGCGCCTTATCCGGTAACTATCGTCTTGAGTCCAACCCGGTAAGACACG
ACTTATCGCCACTGGCAGCAGCCACTGGTAACAGGATTAGCAGAGCGAGGTATGTAGGCGGTGCTACAGA
GTTCTTGAAGTGGTGGCCTAACTACGGCTACACTAGAAGAACAGTATTTGGTATCTGCGCTCTGCTGAAG
CCAGTTACCTTCGGAAAAAGAGTTGGTAGCTCTTGATCCGGCAAACAAACCACCGCTGGTAGCGGTGGTT
TTTTTGTTTGCAAGCAGCAGATTACGCGCAGAAAAAAAGGATCTCAAGAAGATCCTTTGATCTTTTCTAC
GGGGTCTGACGCTCAGTGGAACGAAAACTCACGTTAAGGGATTTTGGTCATGAGATTATCAAAAAGGATC
TTCACCTAGATCCTTTTAAATTAAAAATGAAGTTTTAAATCAATCTAAAGTATATATGAGTAAACTTGGT
CTGACAGTTACCAATGCTTAATCAGTGAGGCACCTATCTCAGCGATCTGTCTATTTCGTTCATCCATAGT
TGCCTGACTCCCCGTCGTGTAGATAACTACGATACGGGAGGGCTTACCATCTGGCCCCAGTGCTGCAATG
ATACCGCGAGACCCACGCTCACCGGCTCCAGATTTATCAGCAATAAACCAGCCAGCCGGAAGGGCCGAGC
GCAGAAGTGGTCCTGCAACTTTATCCGCCTCCATCCAGTCTATTAATTGTTGCCGGGAAGCTAGAGTAAG
TAGTTCGCCAGTTAATAGTTTGCGCAACGTTGTTGCCATTGCTACAGGCATCGTGGTGTCACGCTCGTCG
TTTGGTATGGCTTCATTCAGCTCCGGTTCCCAACGATCAAGGCGAGTTACATGATCCCCCATGTTGTGCA
AAAAAGCGGTTAGCTCCTTCGGTCCTCCGATCGTTGTCAGAAGTAAGTTGGCCGCAGTGTTATCACTCAT
GGTTATGGCAGCACTGCATAATTCTCTTACTGTCATGCCATCCGTAAGATGCTTTTCTGTGACTGGTGAG
TACTCAACCAAGTCATTCTGAGAATAGTGTATGCGGCGACCGAGTTGCTCTTGCCCGGCGTCAATACGGG
ATAATACCGCGCCACATAGCAGAACTTTAAAAGTGCTCATCATTGGAAAACGTTCTTCGGGGCGAAAACT
CTCAAGGATCTTACCGCTGTTGAGATCCAGTTCGATGTAACCCACTCGTGCACCCAACTGATCTTCAGCA
TCTTTTACTTTCACCAGCGTTTCTGGGTGAGCAAAAACAGGAAGGCAAAATGCCGCAAAAAAGGGAATAA
GGGCGACACGGAAATGTTGAATACTCATACTCTTCCTTTTTCAATATTATTGAAGCATTTATCAGGGTTA
TTGTCTCATGAGCGGATACATATTTGAATGTATTTAGAAAAATAAACAAATAGGGGTTCCGCGCACATTT
CCCCGAAAAGTGCCACCTGACGTCGACGGATCGGGAGATCTCCCGATCCCCTATGGTGCACTCTCAGTAC
AATCTGCTCTGATGCCGCATAGTTAAGCCAGTATCTGCTCCCTGCTTGTGTGTTGGAGGTCGCTGAGTAG
TGCGCGAGCAAAATTTAAGCTACAACAAGGCAAGGCTTGACCGACAATTGCATGAAGAATCTGCTTAGGG
TTAGGCGTTTTGCGCTGCTTCGCGATGTACGGGCCAGATATACGCGTTGACATTGATTATTGACTAGTTA
TTAATAGTAATCAATTACGGGGTCATTAGTTCATAGCCCATATATGGAGTTCCGCGTTACATAACTTACG
GTAAATGGCCCGCCTGGCTGACCGCCCAACGACCCCCGCCCATTGACGTCAATAATGACGTATGTTCCCA
TAGTAACGCCAATAGGGACTTTCCATTGACGTCAATGGGTGGAGTATTTACGGTAAACTGCCCACTTGGC
AGTACATCAAGTGTATCATATGCCAAGTACGCCCCCTATTGACGTCAATGACGGTAAATGGCCCGCCTGG
CATTATGCCCAGTACATGACCTTATGGGACTTTCCTACTTGGCAGTACATCTACGTATTAGTCATCGCTA
TTACCATGGTGATGCGGTTTTGGCAGTACATCAATGGGCGTGGATAGCGGTTTGACTCACGGGGATTTCC
AAGTCTCCACCCCATTGACGTCAATGGGAGTTTGTTTTGGCACCAAAATCAACGGGACTTTCCAAAATGT
CGTAACAACTCCGCCCCATTGACGCAAATGGGCGGTAGGCGTGTACGGTGGGAGGTCTATATAAGCAGAG
CTCTCTGGCTAACTAGAGAACCCACTGCTTACTGGCTTATCGAAATTAATACGACTCACTATAGGGAGAC
CCAAGCTTGGTACCGAGCTCGGATCCACTAGTAACGGCCGC
