Features (pLannotate 1.2.2; 22 found; start..end, strand, type, name):
      8..49      +  CDS            V5 tag: epitope tag from simian virus 5
     50..1327    +  CDS            IRF3: IRF3_HUMAN - Experimental evidence at protein level: Swiss-Prot protein existence level 1. Key transcriptional regulator of type I interferon (IFN)- dependent immune responses which plays a critical role in the innate immune response against DNA and RNA viruses (PubMed:22394562, PubMed:25636800, PubMed:27302953). Regulates the transcription of type I IFN genes (IFN-alpha and IFN-beta) and IFN-stimulated genes (ISG) by binding to an interferon-stimulated response element (ISRE) in their promoters (PubMed:11846977, PubMed:16846591, PubMed:16979567, PubMed:20049431, PubMed:32972995). Acts as a mo
   1346..1364    -  promoter       SP6 promoter: promoter for bacteriophage SP6 RNA polymerase
   1390..1614    +  polyA_signal   bGH poly(A) signal: bovine growth hormone polyadenylation signal
   1618..1639    +  promoter       SV40 promoter (fragment): SV40 enhancer and early promoter
   1660..2088    +  rep_origin     f1 ori (sequence partly withheld): f1 bacteriophage origin of replication; arrow indicates direction of (+) strand synthesis
   2102..2432    +  promoter       SV40 promoter: SV40 enhancer and early promoter
   2499..3290    +  CDS            neo: KKA2_KLEPN - Also known as kan, nptII. Experimental evidence at protein level: Swiss-Prot protein existence level 1. Resistance to kanamycin, neomycin, paromomycin, ribostamycin, butirosin and gentamicin B. From Klebsiella pneumoniae.
   3314..3472    +  CDS            ble (fragment): BLE_KLEPN - Experimental evidence at protein level: Swiss-Prot protein existence level 1. Binding protein with a strong affinity to the bleomycin family of antibiotics. Binds to CL990; an antimitotic-antibiotic compound. From Klebsiella pneumoniae.
   3467..3588    +  polyA_signal   SV40 poly(A) signal: SV40 polyadenylation signal
   3661..3677    -  protein_bind   lac operator: The lac repressor binds to the lac operator to inhibit transcription in E. coli. This inhibition can be relieved by adding lactose or isopropyl-β-D-thiogalactopyranoside (IPTG). lac repressor encoded by lacI
   3685..3715    -  promoter       lac promoter: promoter for the E. coli lac operon
   3730..3751    -  protein_bind   CAP binding site: CAP binding activates transcription in the presence of cAMP. E. coli catabolite activator protein
   3764..3856    -  CDS            lacI (fragment): lac repressor; lacI; The lac repressor binds to the lac operator to inhibit transcription in E. coli. This inhibition can be relieved by adding lactose or isopropyl-β-D-thiogalactopyranoside (IPTG).
   4039..4627    -  rep_origin     ori: high-copy-number ColE1/pMB1/pBR322/pUC origin of replication
   4798..5658    -  CDS            AmpR: β-lactamase; bla; confers resistance to ampicillin, carbenicillin, and related antibiotics
   5659..5763    -  promoter       AmpR promoter: bla
   5830..5874    -  misc_feature   bom (fragment): basis of mobility region from pBR322
   6029..6408    +  enhancer       CMV enhancer: human cytomegalovirus immediate early enhancer
   6409..6612    +  promoter       CMV promoter: human cytomegalovirus (CMV) immediate early promoter
   6608..6641    +  LTR            5' LTR (truncated) (fragment): truncated 5' long terminal repeat (LTR) from HIV-1
   6657..6675    +  promoter       T7 promoter: promoter for bacteriophage T7 RNA polymerase
>Addgene plasmid #32713 | Human V5-IRF3-pcDNA3 | analyzer sequence | sequence record 38364
CACCATGGGTAAGCCTATCCCTAACCCTCTCCTCGGTCTCGATTCTACGGGAACCCCAAAGCCACGGATC
CTGCCCTGGCTGGTGTCGCAGCTGGACCTGGGGCAACTGGAGGGCGTGGCCTGGGTGAACAAGAGCCGCA
CGCGCTTCCGCATCCCTTGGAAGCACGGCCTACGGCAGGATGCACAGCAGGAGGATTTCGGAATCTTCCA
GGCCTGGGCCGAGGCCACTGGTGCATATGTTCCCGGGAGGGATAAGCCAGACCTGCCAACCTGGAAGAGG
AATTTCCGCTCTGCCCTCAACCGCAAAGAAGGGTTGCGTTTAGCAGAGGACCGGAGCAAGGACCCTCACG
ACCCACATAAAATCTACGAGTTTGTGAACTCAGGAGTTGGGGACTTTTCCCAGCCAGACACCTCTCCGGA
CACCAATGGTGGAGGCAGTACTTCTGATACCCAGGAAGACATTCTGGATGAGTTACTGGGTAACATGGTG
TTGGCCCCACTCCCAGATCCGGGACCCCCAAGCCTGGCTGTAGCCCCTGAGCCCTGCCCTCAGCCCCTGC
GGAGCCCCAGCTTGGACAATCCCACTCCCTTCCCAAACCTGGGGCCCTCTGAGAACCCACTGAAGCGGCT
GTTGGTGCCGGGGGAAGAGTGGGAGTTCGAGGTGACAGCCTTCTACCGGGGCCGCCAAGTCTTCCAGCAG
ACCATCTCCTGCCCGGAGGGCCTGCGGCTGGTGGGGTCCGAAGTGGGAGACAGGACGCTGCCTGGATGGC
CAGTCACACTGCCAGACCCTGGCATGTCCCTGACAGACAGGGGAGTGATGAGCTACGTGAGGCATGTGCT
GAGCTGCCTGGGTGGGGGACTGGCTCTCTGGCGGGCCGGGCAGTGGCTCTGGGCCCAGCGGCTGGGGCAC
TGCCACACATACTGGGCAGTGAGCGAGGAGCTGCTCCCCAACAGCGGGCATGGGCCTGATGGCGAGGTCC
CCAAGGACAAGGAAGGAGGCGTGTTTGACCTGGGGCCCTTCATTGTAGATCTGATTACCTTCACGGAAGG
AAGCGGACGCTCACCACGCTATGCCCTCTGGTTCTGTGTGGGGGAGTCATGGCCCCAGGACCAGCCGTGG
ACCAAGAGGCTCGTGATGGTCAAGGTTGTGCCCACGTGCCTCAGGGCCTTGGTAGAAATGGCCCGGGTAG
GGGGTGCCTCCTCCCTGGAGAATACTGTGGACCTGCACATTTCCAACAGCCACCCACTCTCCCTCACCTC
CGACCAGTACAAGGCCTACCTGCAGGACTTGGTGGAGGGCATGGATTTCCAGGGCCCTGGGGAGAGCTGA
TCTAGAGGGCCCTATTCTATAGTGTCACCTAAATGCTAGAGCTCGCTGATCAGCCTCGACTGTGCCTTCT
AGTTGCCAGCCATCTGTTGTTTGCCCCTCCCCCGTGCCTTCCTTGACCCTGGAAGGTGCCACTCCCACTG
TCCTTTCCTAATAAAATGAGGAAATTGCATCGCATTGTCTGAGTAGGTGTCATTCTATTCTGGGGGGTGG
GGTGGGGCAGGACAGCAAGGGGGAGGATTGGGAAGACAATAGCAGGCATGCTGGGGATGCGGTGGGCTCT
ATGGCTTCTGAGGCGGAAAGAACCAGCTGGGGCTCTAGGGGGTATCCCC
[124 nt withheld, positions 1660-1783]
C
[32 nt withheld, positions 1785-1816]
CA
[57 nt withheld, positions 1819-1875]
A
[49 nt withheld, positions 1877-1925]
CCTTTGACGTTGGAGTCCACGTTCTTT
[37 nt withheld, positions 1953-1989]
ACCCTATCTCGGTCTATTCTTTTGATTTATAAGGGATTTTGGGGATTTCGGCCTATTGGTTAAAAAATGA
GCTGATTTAACAAAAATTTAACGCGAATTAATTCTGTGGAATGTGTGTCAGTTAGGGTGTGGAAAGTCCC
CAGGCTCCCCAGGCAGGCAGAAGTATGCAAAGCATGCATCTCAATTAGTCAGCAACCAGGTGTGGAAAGT
CCCCAGGCTCCCCAGCAGGCAGAAGTATGCAAAGCATGCATCTCAATTAGTCAGCAACCATAGTCCCGCC
CCTAACTCCGCCCATCCCGCCCCTAACTCCGCCCAGTTCCGCCCATTCTCCGCCCCATGGCTGACTAATT
TTTTTTATTTATGCAGAGGCCGAGGCCGCCTCTGCCTCTGAGCTATTCCAGAAGTAGTGAGGAGGCTTTT
TTGGAGGCCTAGGCTTTTGCAAAAAGCTCCCGGGAGCTTGTATATCCATTTTCGGATCTGATCAAGAGAC
AGGATGAGGATCGTTTCGCATGATTGAACAAGATGGATTGCACGCAGGTTCTCCGGCCGCTTGGGTGGAG
AGGCTATTCGGCTATGACTGGGCACAACAGACAATCGGCTGCTCTGATGCCGCCGTGTTCCGGCTGTCAG
CGCAGGGGCGCCCGGTTCTTTTTGTCAAGACCGACCTGTCCGGTGCCCTGAATGAACTGCAGGACGAGGC
AGCGCGGCTATCGTGGCTGGCCACGACGGGCGTTCCTTGCGCAGCTGTGCTCGACGTTGTCACTGAAGCG
GGAAGGGACTGGCTGCTATTGGGCGAAGTGCCGGGGCAGGATCTCCTGTCATCTCACCTTGCTCCTGCCG
AGAAAGTATCCATCATGGCTGATGCAATGCGGCGGCTGCATACGCTTGATCCGGCTACCTGCCCATTCGA
CCACCAAGCGAAACATCGCATCGAGCGAGCACGTACTCGGATGGAAGCCGGTCTTGTCGATCAGGATGAT
CTGGACGAAGAGCATCAGGGGCTCGCGCCAGCCGAACTGTTCGCCAGGCTCAAGGCGCGCATGCCCGACG
GCGAGGATCTCGTCGTGACCCATGGCGATGCCTGCTTGCCGAATATCATGGTGGAAAATGGCCGCTTTTC
TGGATTCATCGACTGTGGCCGGCTGGGTGTGGCGGACCGCTATCAGGACATAGCGTTGGCTACCCGTGAT
ATTGCTGAAGAGCTTGGCGGCGAATGGGCTGACCGCTTCCTCGTGCTTTACGGTATCGCCGCTCCCGATT
CGCAGCGCATCGCCTTCTATCGCCTTCTTGACGAGTTCTTCTGAGCGGGACTCTGGGGTTCGAAATGACC
GACCAAGCGACGCCCAACCTGCCATCACGAGATTTCGATTCCACCGCCGCCTTCTATGAAAGGTTGGGCT
TCGGAATCGTTTTCCGGGACGCCGGCTGGATGATCCTCCAGCGCGGGGATCTCATGCTGGAGTTCTTCGC
CCACCCCAACTTGTTTATTGCAGCTTATAATGGTTACAAATAAAGCAATAGCATCACAAATTTCACAAAT
AAAGCATTTTTTTCACTGCATTCTAGTTGTGGTTTGTCCAAACTCATCAATGTATCTTATCATGTCTGTA
TACCGTCGACCTCTAGCTAGAGCTTGGCGTAATCATGGTCATAGCTGTTTCCTGTGTGAAATTGTTATCC
GCTCACAATTCCACACAACATACGAGCCGGAAGCATAAAGTGTAAAGCCTGGGGTGCCTAATGAGTGAGC
TAACTCACATTAATTGCGTTGCGCTCACTGCCCGCTTTCCAGTCGGGAAACCTGTCGTGCCAGCTGCATT
AATGAATCGGCCAACGCGCGGGGAGAGGCGGTTTGCGTATTGGGCGCTCTTCCGCTTCCTCGCTCACTGA
CTCGCTGCGCTCGGTCGTTCGGCTGCGGCGAGCGGTATCAGCTCACTCAAAGGCGGTAATACGGTTATCC
ACAGAATCAGGGGATAACGCAGGAAAGAACATGTGAGCAAAAGGCCAGCAAAAGGCCAGGAACCGTAAAA
AGGCCGCGTTGCTGGCGTTTTTCCATAGGCTCCGCCCCCCTGACGAGCATCACAAAAATCGACGCTCAAG
TCAGAGGTGGCGAAACCCGACAGGACTATAAAGATACCAGGCGTTTCCCCCTGGAAGCTCCCTCGTGCGC
TCTCCTGTTCCGACCCTGCCGCTTACCGGATACCTGTCCGCCTTTCTCCCTTCGGGAAGCGTGGCGCTTT
CTCAATGCTCACGCTGTAGGTATCTCAGTTCGGTGTAGGTCGTTCGCTCCAAGCTGGGCTGTGTGCACGA
ACCCCCCGTTCAGCCCGACCGCTGCGCCTTATCCGGTAACTATCGTCTTGAGTCCAACCCGGTAAGACAC
GACTTATCGCCACTGGCAGCAGCCACTGGTAACAGGATTAGCAGAGCGAGGTATGTAGGCGGTGCTACAG
AGTTCTTGAAGTGGTGGCCTAACTACGGCTACACTAGAAGGACAGTATTTGGTATCTGCGCTCTGCTGAA
GCCAGTTACCTTCGGAAAAAGAGTTGGTAGCTCTTGATCCGGCAAACAAACCACCGCTGGTAGCGGTGGT
TTTTTTGTTTGCAAGCAGCAGATTACGCGCAGAAAAAAAGGATCTCAAGAAGATCCTTTGATCTTTTCTA
CGGGGTCTGACGCTCAGTGGAACGAAAACTCACGTTAAGGGATTTTGGTCATGAGATTATCAAAAAGGAT
CTTCACCTAGATCCTTTTAAATTAAAAATGAAGTTTTAAATCAATCTAAAGTATATATGAGTAAACTTGG
TCTGACAGTTACCAATGCTTAATCAGTGAGGCACCTATCTCAGCGATCTGTCTATTTCGTTCATCCATAG
TTGCCTGACTCCCCGTCGTGTAGATAACTACGATACGGGAGGGCTTACCATCTGGCCCCAGTGCTGCAAT
GATACCGCGAGACCCACGCTCACCGGCTCCAGATTTATCAGCAATAAACCAGCCAGCCGGAAGGGCCGAG
CGCAGAAGTGGTCCTGCAACTTTATCCGCCTCCATCCAGTCTATTAATTGTTGCCGGGAAGCTAGAGTAA
GTAGTTCGCCAGTTAATAGTTTGCGCAACGTTGTTGCCATTGCTACAGGCATCGTGGTGTCACGCTCGTC
GTTTGGTATGGCTTCATTCAGCTCCGGTTCCCAACGATCAAGGCGAGTTACATGATCCCCCATGTTGTGC
AAAAAAGCGGTTAGCTCCTTCGGTCCTCCGATCGTTGTCAGAAGTAAGTTGGCCGCAGTGTTATCACTCA
TGGTTATGGCAGCACTGCATAATTCTCTTACTGTCATGCCATCCGTAAGATGCTTTTCTGTGACTGGTGA
GTACTCAACCAAGTCATTCTGAGAATAGTGTATGCGGCGACCGAGTTGCTCTTGCCCGGCGTCAATACGG
GATAATACCGCGCCACATAGCAGAACTTTAAAAGTGCTCATCATTGGAAAACGTTCTTCGGGGCGAAAAC
TCTCAAGGATCTTACCGCTGTTGAGATCCAGTTCGATGTAACCCACTCGTGCACCCAACTGATCTTCAGC
ATCTTTTACTTTCACCAGCGTTTCTGGGTGAGCAAAAACAGGAAGGCAAAATGCCGCAAAAAAGGGAATA
AGGGCGACACGGAAATGTTGAATACTCATACTCTTCCTTTTTCAATATTATTGAAGCATTTATCAGGGTT
ATTGTCTCATGAGCGGATACATATTTGAATGTATTTAGAAAAATAAACAAATAGGGGTTCCGCGCACATT
TCCCCGAAAAGTGCCACCTGACGTCGACGGATCGGGAGATCTCCCGATCCCCTATGGTCGACTCTCAGTA
CAATCTGCTCTGATGCCGCATAGTTAAGCCAGTATCTGCTCCCTGCTTGTGTGTTGGAGGTCGCTGAGTA
GTGCGCGAGCAAAATTTAAGCTACAACAAGGCAAGGCTTGACCGACAATTGCATGAAGAATCTGCTTAGG
GTTAGGCGTTTTGCGCTGCTTCGCGATGTACGGGCCAGATATACGCGTTGACATTGATTATTGACTAGTT
ATTAATAGTAATCAATTACGGGGTCATTAGTTCATAGCCCATATATGGAGTTCCGCGTTACATAACTTAC
GGTAAATGGCCCGCCTGGCTGACCGCCCAACGACCCCCGCCCATTGACGTCAATAATGACGTATGTTCCC
ATAGTAACGCCAATAGGGACTTTCCATTGACGTCAATGGGTGGACTATTTACGGTAAACTGCCCACTTGG
CAGTACATCAAGTGTATCATATGCCAAGTACGCCCCCTATTGACGTCAATGACGGTAAATGGCCCGCCTG
GCATTATGCCCAGTACATGACCTTATGGGACTTTCCTACTTGGCAGTACATCTACGTATTAGTCATCGCT
ATTACCATGGTGATGCGGTTTTGGCAGTACATCAATGGGCGTGGATAGCGGTTTGACTCACGGGGATTTC
CAAGTCTCCACCCCATTGACGTCAATGGGAGTTTGTTTTGGCACCAAAATCAACGGGACTTTCCAAAATG
TCGTAACAACTCCGCCCCATTGACGCAAATGGGCGGTAGGCGTGTACGGTGGGAGGTCTATATAAGCAGA
GCTCTCTGGCTAACTAGAGAACCCACTGCTTACTGGCTTATCGAAATTAATACGACTCACTATAGGGAGA
CCCAAGCTTGGTACCGAGCTCGGATCCACTAGTAACGGCCGCCAGTGTGCTGGAATTC
