>Addgene plasmid #32713 | Human V5-IRF3-pcDNA3 Sequencing Result | analyzer sequence | sequence record 44223
AGAGCTCTCTGGCTNCTAGAGAACCCACTGCTTACTGGCTTATCGAAATTAATACGACTCACTATAGGGA
GACCCAAGCTTGGTACCGAGCTCGGATCCACTAGTAACGGCCGCCAGTGTGCTGGAATTCCACCATGGGT
AAGCCTATCCCTAACCCTCTCCTCGGTCTCGATTCTACGGGAACCCCAAAGCCACGGATCCTGCCCTGGC
TGGTGTCGCAGCTGGACCTGGGGCAACTGGAGGGCGTGGCCTGGGTGAACAAGAGCCGCACGCGCTTCCG
CATCCCTTGGAAGCACGGCCTACGGCAGGATGCACAGCAGGAGGATTTCGGAATCTTCCAGGCCTGGGCC
GAGGCCACTGGTGCATATGTTCCCGGGAGGGATAAGCCAGACCTGCCAACCTGGAAGAGGAATTTCCGCT
CTGCCCTCAACCGCAAAGAAGGGTTGCGTTTAGCAGAGGACCGGAGCAAGGACCCTCACGACCCACATAA
AATCTACGAGTTTGTGAACTCAGGAGTTGGGGACTTTTCCCAGCCAGACACCTCTCCGGACACCAATGGT
GGAGGCAGTACTTCTGATACCCAGGAAGACATTCTGGATGAGTTACTGGGTAACATGGTGTTGGCCCCAC
TCCCAGATCCGGGACCCCCAAGCCTGGCTGTAGCCCCTGAGCCCTGCCCTCAGCCCCTGCGGAGCCCCAG
CTTGGACAATCCCACTCCCTTCCCAAACCTGGGGCCCTCTGAGAACCCACTGAAGCGGCTGTTGGTGCCG
GGGGAAGAGTGGGAGTTCGAGGTGACAGCCTTCTACCGGGGCCGCCAAGTCTTCCAGCAGACCATCTCCT
